Addgene plasmid #167336: pCDH_CMV_dC_mKate2
Purpose: Expresses mKatet2 fused to TFAM dC-tail mutant in mammalian cells
Depositing lab: Tom Misteli. Depositing organization: National Cancer Institute (NCI). Publication: Self-assembly of multi-component mitochondrial nucleoids via phase separation. Feric M, Demarest TG, Tian J, Croteau DL, Bohr VA, Misteli T. EMBO J. 2021 Mar 15;40(6):e107165. doi: 10.15252/embj.2020107165. Epub 2021 Feb 23. PubMed 33619770.
Backbone
  Vector backbone: pCDH-CMV-MCS
  Backbone manufacturer: Addgene
  Backbone size w/o insert (bp): 6227
  Total vector size (bp): 7590
  Vector type: Mammalian Expression, Lentiviral
Growth in bacteria
  Bacterial resistance: Ampicillin, 100 μg/mL
  Growth temperature: 37°C
  Growth strain: NEB Stable
  Copy number: High Copy
Gene/Insert
  Gene/Insert name: TFAM (alt name: Mitochondrial transcription factor A)
  Species: H. sapiens (human)
  Insert size (bp): 1389
  Mutation: Truncation mutant containing MTS (1-42) as well as HMGA, linker and HMGB domains (43-222). This mutant lacks the C-tail.
  GenBank ID: NM_003201.3
  Entrez Gene: TFAM (a.k.a. MTDPS15, MTTF1, MTTFA, TCF6, TCF6L1, TCF6L2, TCF6L3)
  Promoter: CMV
  Tag / fusion protein: mKate2 (C terminal on insert)
  Cloning method: Restriction Enzyme; 5′ cloning site Xba (unknown if destroyed); 3′ cloning site EcoRI (unknown if destroyed)
  Sequencing primers: 5′ CGCAAATGGGCGGTAGGCGTG; 3′ CATAGCGTAAAAGGAGCAACA
Resource information
  A portion of this plasmid was derived from a plasmid made by: Applied Biological Materials Inc. (abm)
Terms and licenses: Academic/Nonprofit Terms; Industry Terms: Not Available to Industry
Depositor comments: The mKate2 gene was initially obtained from the commercially available plasmid: pLenti-GIII-CMV-TFAM-RFP-2A-Puro. Please visit https://www.biorxiv.org/content/10.1101/822858v4 for BioRxiv preprint
How to cite: pCDH_CMV_dC_mKate2 was a gift from Tom Misteli (Addgene plasmid # 167336 ; http://n2t.net/addgene:167336 ; RRID:Addgene_167336)
