[The description below was written by a language model from this plasmid's Addgene catalogue record and pLannotate feature annotations shown in this document.]
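Description:
pCDH_CMV_dC_mKate2 is a third-generation-style HIV-1 lentiviral transfer plasmid built on the pCDH-CMV-MCS backbone for expression in mammalian cells, either by direct transfection or after packaging into lentiviral particles. It is propagated in E. coli through a high-copy ColE1/pUC-type origin with ampicillin selection from the β-lactamase gene. The annotated sequence shows no mammalian drug-resistance cassette. An SV40 poly(A) signal and SV40 origin lie just outside the downstream LTR.

The viral region begins with an RSV promoter fused to a truncated 5′ LTR, which drives genomic RNA production in packaging cells. It is followed by the Ψ packaging signal with a partial gag sequence, the Rev response element for Rev-dependent nuclear export, and the cPPT/CTS. Downstream, a CMV enhancer/promoter drives the payload: a truncated human TFAM (mitochondrial transcription factor A) that retains the mitochondrial targeting sequence (residues 1–42) and the HMGA, linker and HMGB domains (43–222) but lacks the C-terminal tail. It is fused at its C terminus to the monomeric far-red fluorescent protein mKate2. In the sequence record the TFAM reading frame spans the numbering origin and mKate2 follows shortly after. A WPRE sits after the fusion to enhance transcript expression, ahead of the second LTR, which the automated annotation also labels as a truncated 5′ LTR.

The mKate2 coding sequence was taken from a commercial TFAM-RFP lentiviral plasmid. The construct allows imaging of a C-tail-deficient TFAM in mitochondria and comes from a study of mitochondrial nucleoid self-assembly by phase separation. In that context it presumably allows comparison with other TFAM variants.
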