Features (pLannotate 1.2.2; 26 found; start..end, strand, type, name):
    450..1148    +  CDS            mKate2: monomeric far-red fluorescent protein (Shcherbo et al., 2009) mammalian codon-optimized
   1161..1749    +  misc_feature   WPRE: woodchuck hepatitis virus posttranscriptional regulatory element
   1744..1851    +  CDS            nef (fragment): NEF_SIVS4 - Experimental evidence at protein level: Swiss-Prot protein existence level 1. Interferes with TCR signaling from the cell membrane. Interacts with CD247/TCRZ (TCR zeta chain) and exert potent down- regulation of cell surface TCR/CD3 complexes. From Simian immunodeficiency virus (isolate F236/smH4) (SIV-sm) (Simian immunodeficiency virus sooty mangabey monkey).
   1876..2056    +  LTR            5' LTR (truncated): truncated 5' long terminal repeat (LTR) from HIV-1
   2128..2249    +  polyA_signal   SV40 poly(A) signal: SV40 polyadenylation signal
   2289..2424    +  rep_origin     SV40 ori: SV40 origin of replication
   2481..2497    -  protein_bind   lac operator: The lac repressor binds to the lac operator to inhibit transcription in E. coli. This inhibition can be relieved by adding lactose or isopropyl-β-D-thiogalactopyranoside (IPTG). lac repressor encoded by lacI
   2505..2535    -  promoter       lac promoter: promoter for the E. coli lac operon
   2550..2571    -  protein_bind   CAP binding site: CAP binding activates transcription in the presence of cAMP. E. coli catabolite activator protein
   2584..2676    -  CDS            lacI (fragment): lac repressor; lacI; The lac repressor binds to the lac operator to inhibit transcription in E. coli. This inhibition can be relieved by adding lactose or isopropyl-β-D-thiogalactopyranoside (IPTG).
   2859..3447    -  rep_origin     ori: high-copy-number ColE1/pMB1/pBR322/pUC origin of replication
   3618..4478    -  CDS            AmpR: β-lactamase; bla; confers resistance to ampicillin, carbenicillin, and related antibiotics
   4479..4583    -  promoter       AmpR promoter: bla
   4678..4713    +  CDS            rop (fragment): Rop protein, which maintains plasmids at low copy number; rop
   4815..4914    +  misc_feature   bom (fragment): basis of mobility region from pBR322
   4920..5074    -  CDS            lacZα (fragment): LacZα fragment of β-galactosidase; lacZ fragment
   5088..5314    +  promoter       RSV promoter: Rous sarcoma virus enhancer/promoter
   5315..5495    +  LTR            5' LTR (truncated): truncated 5' long terminal repeat (LTR) from HIV-1
   5542..5667    +  misc_feature   HIV-1 Ψ: packaging signal of human immunodeficiency virus type 1
   5651..5989    +  CDS            HIV-1 gag (fragment): gag protein from human immunodeficiency virus 1; gag
   6160..6393    +  misc_feature   RRE: The Rev response element (RRE) of HIV-1 allows for Rev-dependent mRNA export from the nucleus to the cytoplasm.
   6770..6870    +  CDS            Rev (fragment): human immunodeficiency virus 1 (HIV-1) Rev protein; rev; enhances nuclear export of unspliced and incompletely spliced viral mRNAs
   6889..7005    +  misc_feature   cPPT/CTS: central polypurine tract and central termination sequence of HIV-1
   7018..7094    +  enhancer       CMV enhancer (fragment): human cytomegalovirus immediate early enhancer
   7095..7298    +  promoter       CMV promoter: human cytomegalovirus (CMV) immediate early promoter
   7369..425     +  CDS            TFAM (fragment) (across the origin): TFAM_HUMAN - Also known as TCF6, TCF6L2. Experimental evidence at protein level: Swiss-Prot protein existence level 1. Binds to the mitochondrial light strand promoter and functions in mitochondrial transcription regulation (PubMed:29445193, PubMed:32183942). Component of the mitochondrial transcription initiation complex, composed at least of TFB2M, TFAM and POLRMT that is required for basal transcription of mitochondrial DNA (PubMed:29149603). In this complex, TFAM recruits POLRMT to a specific promoter whereas TFB2M induces structural changes in POLRMT to enable promoter opening and trappin
>Addgene plasmid #167336 | pCDH_CMV_dC_mKate2 | addgene full sequence | sequence record 329883 | Addgene NGS Result
TTAGAAGAATTGCCCAGCGTTGGAGGGAACTTCCTGATTCAAAGAAAAAAATATATCAAGATGCTTATAG
GGCGGAGTGGCAGGTATATAAAGAAGAGATAAGCAGATTTAAAGAACAGCTAACTCCAAGTCAGATTATG
TCTTTGGAAAAAGAAATCATGGACAAACATTTAAAAAGGAAAGCTATGACAAAAAAAAAAGAGTTAACAC
TGCTTGGAAAACCAAAAAGACCTCGTTCAGCTTATAACGTTTATGTAGCTGAAAGATTCCAAGAAGCTAA
GGGTGATTCACCGCAGGAAAAGCTGAAGACTGTAAAGGAAAACTGGAAAAATCTGTCTGACTCTGAAAAG
GAATTATATATTCAGCATGCTAAAGAGGACGAAACTCGTTATCATAATGAAATGAAGTCTTGGGAAGAAC
AAATGGGAGGAAGTGGTGCTAGCCCCGGGATGGTGAGCGAGCTGATTAAGGAGAACATGCACATGAAGCT
GTACATGGAGGGCACCGTGAACAACCACCACTTCAAGTGCACATCCGAGGGCGAAGGCAAGCCCTACGAG
GGCACCCAGACCATGAGAATCAAGGCGGTCGAGGGCGGCCCTCTCCCCTTCGCCTTCGACATCCTGGCTA
CCAGCTTCATGTACGGCAGCAAAACCTTCATCAACCACACCCAGGGCATCCCCGACTTCTTTAAGCAGTC
CTTCCCCGAGGGCTTCACATGGGAGAGAGTCACCACATACGAAGACGGGGGCGTGCTGACCGCTACCCAG
GACACCAGCCTCCGGGACGGCTGCCTCATCTACAACGTCAAGATCAGAGGGGTGAACTTCCCATCCAACG
GCCCTGTGATGCAGAAGAAAACACTCGGCTGGGAGGCCTCCACCGAGACCCTGTACCCCGCTGACGGCGG
CCTGGAAGGCAGAGCCGACATGGCCCTGAAGCTCGTGGGCGGGGGCCACCTGATCTGCAACTTGAAGACC
ACATACAGATCCAAGAAACCCGCTAAGAACCTCAAGATGCCCGGCGTCTACTATGTGGACAGAAGACTGG
AAAGAATCAAGGAGGCCGACAAAGAGACCTACGTCGAGCAGCACGAGGTGGCTGTGGCCAGATACTGCGA
CCTCCCTAGCAAACTGGGGCACAGATGAGAATTCGTCGACAATCAACCTCTGGATTACAAAATTTGTGAA
AGATTGACTGGTATTCTTAACTATGTTGCTCCTTTTACGCTATGTGGATACGCTGCTTTAATGCCTTTGT
ATCATGCTATTGCTTCCCGTATGGCTTTCATTTTCTCCTCCTTGTATAAATCCTGGTTGCTGTCTCTTTA
TGAGGAGTTGTGGCCCGTTGTCAGGCAACGTGGCGTGGTGTGCACTGTGTTTGCTGACGCAACCCCCACT
GGTTGGGGCATTGCCACCACCTGTCAGCTCCTTTCCGGGACTTTCGCTTTCCCCCTCCCTATTGCCACGG
CGGAACTCATCGCCGCCTGCCTTGCCCGCTGCTGGACAGGGGCTCGGCTGTTGGGCACTGACAATTCCGT
GGTGTTGTCGGGGAAATCATCGTCCTTTCCTTGGCTGCTCGCCTGTGTTGCCACCTGGATTCTGCGCGGG
ACGTCCTTCTGCTACGTCCCTTCGGCCCTCAATCCAGCGGACCTTCCTTCCCGCGGCCTGCTGCCGGCTC
TGCGGCCTCTTCCGCGTCTTCGCCTTCGCCCTCAGACGAGTCGGATCTCCCTTTGGGCCGCCTCCCCGCC
TGGTACCTTTAAGACCAATGACTTACAAGGCAGCTGTAGATCTTAGCCACTTTTTAAAAGAAAAGGGGGG
ACTGGAAGGGCTAATTCACTCCCAACGAAGATAAGATCTGCTTTTTGCTTGTACTGGGTCTCTCTGGTTA
GACCAGATCTGAGCCTGGGAGCTCTCTGGCTAACTAGGGAACCCACTGCTTAAGCCTCAATAAAGCTTGC
CTTGAGTGCTTCAAGTAGTGTGTGCCCGTCTGTTGTGTGACTCTGGTAACTAGAGATCCCTCAGACCCTT
TTAGTCAGTGTGGAAAATCTCTAGCAGTAGTAGTTCATGTCATCTTATTATTCAGTATTTATAACTTGCA
AAGAAATGAATATCAGAGAGTGAGAGGAACTTGTTTATTGCAGCTTATAATGGTTACAAATAAAGCAATA
GCATCACAAATTTCACAAATAAAGCATTTTTTTCACTGCATTCTAGTTGTGGTTTGTCCAAACTCATCAA
TGTATCTTATCATGTCTGGCTCTAGCTATCCCGCCCCTAACTCCGCCCATCCCGCCCCTAACTCCGCCCA
GTTCCGCCCATTCTCCGCCCCATGGCTGACTAATTTTTTTTATTTATGCAGAGGCCGAGGCCGCCTCGGC
CTCTGAGCTATTCCAGAAGTAGTGAGGAGGCTTTTTTGGAGGCCTAGACTTTTGCAGAGACCAAATTCGT
AATCATGTCATAGCTGTTTCCTGTGTGAAATTGTTATCCGCTCACAATTCCACACAACATACGAGCCGGA
AGCATAAAGTGTAAAGCCTGGGGTGCCTAATGAGTGAGCTAACTCACATTAATTGCGTTGCGCTCACTGC
CCGCTTTCCAGTCGGGAAACCTGTCGTGCCAGCTGCATTAATGAATCGGCCAACGCGCGGGGAGAGGCGG
TTTGCGTATTGGGCGCTCTTCCGCTTCCTCGCTCACTGACTCGCTGCGCTCGGTCGTTCGGCTGCGGCGA
GCGGTATCAGCTCACTCAAAGGCGGTAATACGGTTATCCACAGAATCAGGGGATAACGCAGGAAAGAACA
TGTGAGCAAAAGGCCAGCAAAAGGCCAGGAACCGTAAAAAGGCCGCGTTGCTGGCGTTTTTCCATAGGCT
CCGCCCCCCTGACGAGCATCACAAAAATCGACGCTCAAGTCAGAGGTGGCGAAACCCGACAGGACTATAA
AGATACCAGGCGTTTCCCCCTGGAAGCTCCCTCGTGCGCTCTCCTGTTCCGACCCTGCCGCTTACCGGAT
ACCTGTCCGCCTTTCTCCCTTCGGGAAGCGTGGCGCTTTCTCATAGCTCACGCTGTAGGTATCTCAGTTC
GGTGTAGGTCGTTCGCTCCAAGCTGGGCTGTGTGCACGAACCCCCCGTTCAGCCCGACCGCTGCGCCTTA
TCCGGTAACTATCGTCTTGAGTCCAACCCGGTAAGACACGACTTATCGCCACTGGCAGCAGCCACTGGTA
ACAGGATTAGCAGAGCGAGGTATGTAGGCGGTGCTACAGAGTTCTTGAAGTGGTGGCCTAACTACGGCTA
CACTAGAAGAACAGTATTTGGTATCTGCGCTCTGCTGAAGCCAGTTACCTTCGGAAAAAGAGTTGGTAGC
TCTTGATCCGGCAAACAAACCACCGCTGGTAGCGGTGGTTTTTTTGTTTGCAAGCAGCAGATTACGCGCA
GAAAAAAAGGATCTCAAGAAGATCCTTTGATCTTTTCTACGGGGTCTGACGCTCAGTGGAACGAAAACTC
ACGTTAAGGGATTTTGGTCATGAGATTATCAAAAAGGATCTTCACCTAGATCCTTTTAAATTAAAAATGA
AGTTTTAAATCAATCTAAAGTATATATGAGTAAACTTGGTCTGACAGTTACCAATGCTTAATCAGTGAGG
CACCTATCTCAGCGATCTGTCTATTTCGTTCATCCATAGTTGCCTGACTCCCCGTCGTGTAGATAACTAC
GATACGGGAGGGCTTACCATCTGGCCCCAGTGCTGCAATGATACCGCGAGACCCACGCTCACCGGCTCCA
GATTTATCAGCAATAAACCAGCCAGCCGGAAGGGCCGAGCGCAGAAGTGGTCCTGCAACTTTATCCGCCT
CCATCCAGTCTATTAATTGTTGCCGGGAAGCTAGAGTAAGTAGTTCGCCAGTTAATAGTTTGCGCAACGT
TGTTGCCATTGCTACAGGCATCGTGGTGTCACGCTCGTCGTTTGGTATGGCTTCATTCAGCTCCGGTTCC
CAACGATCAAGGCGAGTTACATGATCCCCCATGTTGTGCAAAAAAGCGGTTAGCTCCTTCGGTCCTCCGA
TCGTTGTCAGAAGTAAGTTGGCCGCAGTGTTATCACTCATGGTTATGGCAGCACTGCATAATTCTCTTAC
TGTCATGCCATCCGTAAGATGCTTTTCTGTGACTGGTGAGTACTCAACCAAGTCATTCTGAGAATAGTGT
ATGCGGCGACCGAGTTGCTCTTGCCCGGCGTCAATACGGGATAATACCGCGCCACATAGCAGAACTTTAA
AAGTGCTCATCATTGGAAAACGTTCTTCGGGGCGAAAACTCTCAAGGATCTTACCGCTGTTGAGATCCAG
TTCGATGTAACCCACTCGTGCACCCAACTGATCTTCAGCATCTTTTACTTTCACCAGCGTTTCTGGGTGA
GCAAAAACAGGAAGGCAAAATGCCGCAAAAAAGGGAATAAGGGCGACACGGAAATGTTGAATACTCATAC
TCTTCCTTTTTCAATATTATTGAAGCATTTATCAGGGTTATTGTCTCATGAGCGGATACATATTTGAATG
TATTTAGAAAAATAAACAAATAGGGGTTCCGCGCACATTTCCCCGAAAAGTGCCACCTGACGTCTAAGAA
ACCATTATTATCATGACATTAACCTATAAAAATAGGCGTATCACGAGGCCCTTTCGTCTCGCGCGTTTCG
GTGATGACGGTGAAAACCTCTGACACATGCAGCTCCCGGAGACGGTCACAGCTTGTCTGTAAGCGGATGC
CGGGAGCAGACAAGCCCGTCAGGGCGCGTCAGCGGGTGTTGGCGGGTGTCGGGGCTGGCTTAACTATGCG
GCATCAGAGCAGATTGTACTGAGAGTGCACCATATGCGGTGTGAAATACCGCACAGATGCGTAAGGAGAA
AATACCGCATCAGGCGCCATTCGCCATTCAGGCTGCGCAACTGTTGGGAAGGGCGATCGGTGCGGGCCTC
TTCGCTATTACGCCAGCTGGCGAAAGGGGGATGTGCTGCAAGGCGATTAAGTTGGGTAACGCCAGGGTTT
TCCCAGTCACGACGTTGTAAAACGACGGCCAGTGCCAAGCTGACGCGTGTAGTCTTATGCAATACTCTTG
TAGTCTTGCAACATGGTAACGATGAGTTAGCAACATGCCTTACAAGGAGAGAAAAAGCACCGTGCATGCC
GATTGGTGGAAGTAAGGTGGTACGATCGTGCCTTATTAGGAAGGCAACAGACGGGTCTGACATGGATTGG
ACGAACCACTGAATTGCCGCATTGCAGAGATATTGTATTTAAGTGCCTAGCTCGATACATAAACGGGTCT
CTCTGGTTAGACCAGATCTGAGCCTGGGAGCTCTCTGGCTAACTAGGGAACCCACTGCTTAAGCCTCAAT
AAAGCTTGCCTTGAGTGCTTCAAGTAGTGTGTGCCCGTCTGTTGTGTGACTCTGGTAACTAGAGATCCCT
CAGACCCTTTTAGTCAGTGTGGAAAATCTCTAGCAGTGGCGCCCGAACAGGGACTTGAAAGCGAAAGGGA
AACCAGAGGAGCTCTCTCGACGCAGGACTCGGCTTGCTGAAGCGCGCACGGCAAGAGGCGAGGGGCGGCG
ACTGGTGAGTACGCCAAAAATTTTGACTAGCGGAGGCTAGAAGGAGAGAGATGGGTGCGAGAGCGTCAGT
ATTAAGCGGGGGAGAATTAGATCGCGATGGGAAAAAATTCGGTTAAGGCCAGGGGGAAAGAAAAAATATA
AATTAAAACATATAGTATGGGCAAGCAGGGAGCTAGAACGATTCGCAGTTAATCCTGGCCTGTTAGAAAC
ATCAGAAGGCTGTAGACAAATACTGGGACAGCTACAACCATCCCTTCAGACAGGATCAGAAGAACTTAGA
TCATTATATAATACAGTAGCAACCCTCTATTGTGTGCATCAAAGGATAGAGATAAAAGACACCAAGGAAG
CTTTAGACAAGATAGAGGAAGAGCAAAACAAAAGTAAGACCACCGCACAGCAAGCGGCCACTGATCTTCA
GACCTGGAGGAGGAGATATGAGGGACAATTGGAGAAGTGAATTATATAAATATAAAGTAGTAAAAATTGA
ACCATTAGGAGTAGCACCCACCAAGGCAAAGAGAAGAGTGGTGCAGAGAGAAAAAAGAGCAGTGGGAATA
GGAGCTTTGTTCCTTGGGTTCTTGGGAGCAGCAGGAAGCACTATGGGCGCAGCGTCAATGACGCTGACGG
TACAGGCCAGACAATTATTGTCTGGTATAGTGCAGCAGCAGAACAATTTGCTGAGGGCTATTGAGGCGCA
ACAGCATCTGTTGCAACTCACAGTCTGGGGCATCAAGCAGCTCCAGGCAAGAATCCTGGCTGTGGAAAGA
TACCTAAAGGATCAACAGCTCCTGGGGATTTGGGGTTGCTCTGGAAAACTCATTTGCACCACTGCTGTGC
CTTGGAATGCTAGTTGGAGTAATAAATCTCTGGAACAGATTTGGAATCACACGACCTGGATGGAGTGGGA
CAGAGAAATTAACAATTACACAAGCTTAATACACTCCTTAATTGAAGAATCGCAAAACCAGCAAGAAAAG
AATGAACAAGAATTATTGGAATTAGATAAATGGGCAAGTTTGTGGAATTGGTTTAACATAACAAATTGGC
TGTGGTATATAAAATTATTCATAATGATAGTAGGAGGCTTGGTAGGTTTAAGAATAGTTTTTGCTGTACT
TTCTATAGTGAATAGAGTTAGGCAGGGATATTCACCATTATCGTTTCAGACCCACCTCCCAACCCCGAGG
GGACCCGACAGGCCCGAAGGAATAGAAGAAGAAGGTGGAGAGAGAGACAGAGACAGATCCATTCGATTAG
TGAACGGATCTCGACGGTATCGGTTAACTTTTAAAAGAAAAGGGGGGATTGGGGGGTACAGTGCAGGGGA
AAGAATAGTAGACATAATAGCAACAGACATACAAACTAAAGAATTACAAAAACAAATTACAAAATTCAAA
ATTTTATCGATACTAGTATTATGCCCAGTACATGACCTTATGGGACTTTCCTACTTGGCAGTACATCTAC
GTATTAGTCATCGCTATTACCATGGTGATGCGGTTTTGGCAGTACATCAATGGGCGTGGATAGCGGTTTG
ACTCACGGGGATTTCCAAGTCTCCACCCCATTGACGTCAATGGGAGTTTGTTTTGGCACCAAAATCAACG
GGACTTTCCAAAATGTCGTAACAACTCCGCCCCATTGACGCAAATGGGCGGTAGGCGTGTACGGTGGGAG
GTTTATATAAGCAGAGCTCGTTTAGTGAACCGTCAGATCGCCTGGAGACGCCATCCACGCTGTTTTGACC
TCCATAGAAGATTCTAGAATGGCGTTTCTCCGAAGCATGTGGGGCGTGCTGAGTGCCCTGGGAAGGTCTG
GAGCAGAGCTGTGCACCGGCTGTGGAAGTCGACTGCGCTCCCCCTTCAGTTTTGTGTATTTACCGAGGTG
GTTTTCATCTGTCTTGGCAAGTTGTCCAAAGAAACCTGTAAGTTCTTACCTTCGATTTTCTAAAGAACAA
CTACCCATATTTAAAGCTCAGAACCCAGATGCAAAAACTACAGAACTAA
